Addgene plasmid #190883: pUC18_BCR_GUSB_e8a2
Purpose: molecular monitoring of atypical BCR::ABL1 fusion transcripts
Depositing lab: Nicholas Cross. Depositing organization: University of Southampton. Publication: Assessment of individual molecular response in chronic myeloid leukemia patients with atypical BCR-ABL1 fusion transcripts: recommendations by the EUTOS cooperative network. Schafer V, White HE, Gerrard G, Mobius S, Saussele S, Franke GN, Mahon FX, Talmaci R, Colomer D, Soverini S, Machova Polakova K, Cross NCP, Hochhaus A, Ernst T. J Cancer Res Clin Oncol. 2021 Oct;147(10):3081-3089. doi: 10.1007/s00432-021-03569-8. Epub 2021 Mar 7. PubMed 33677711.
Backbone
  Vector backbone: pUC18
  Backbone manufacturer: University of California
  Backbone size w/o insert (bp): 2686
  Total vector size (bp): 5529
  Vector type: cloned cDNA transcripts for use in RT-qPCR BCR::ABL1 monitoring of atypical transcripts
Growth in bacteria
  Bacterial resistance: Ampicillin, 100 μg/mL
  Growth temperature: 37°C
  Growth strain: DH5alpha
  Copy number: Unknown
Gene/Insert 1
  Gene/Insert name: e8a2 BCR::ABL1 fusion cDNA
  Species: H. sapiens (human)
  Insert size (bp): 973
  Cloning method: Restriction Enzyme; 5′ cloning site SalI (not destroyed); 3′ cloning site SalI (not destroyed)
  Sequencing primers: 5′ GTCCTCCATGACTTGCTGAAGCACACT; 3′ TCTTCCACCTCCATGGTGTC
Gene/Insert 2
  Gene/Insert name: GUSB cDNA
  Species: H. sapiens (human)
  Insert size (bp): 813
  GenBank ID: NM_000181.4
  Entrez Gene: GUSB (a.k.a. BG, MPS7)
  Cloning method: Restriction Enzyme; 5′ cloning site XbaI (not destroyed); 3′ cloning site KpnI (not destroyed)
  Sequencing primers: 5′ tttccgtaccagccactacc; 3′ gtaaacgggctgttttccaa
Gene/Insert 3
  Gene/Insert name: BCR cDNA
  Species: H. sapiens (human)
  Insert size (bp): 963
  GenBank ID: Y00661
  Entrez Gene: BCR (a.k.a. ALL, BCR1, CML, D22S11, D22S662, PHL)
  Cloning method: Restriction Enzyme; 5′ cloning site EcoRI (not destroyed); 3′ cloning site EcoR1 (not destroyed)
  Sequencing primers: 5′ GTCCACTCAGCCACTGGATT; 3′ CAAGGACCAGCTGTCAGTCA
Terms and licenses: Academic/Nonprofit Terms; Industry Terms: Not Available to Industry
Depositor comments: Plasmid can be linearised using EcoRV
How to cite: pUC18_BCR_GUSB_e8a2 was a gift from Nicholas Cross (Addgene plasmid # 190883 ; http://n2t.net/addgene:190883 ; RRID:Addgene_190883)
