[The description below was written by a language model from this plasmid's Addgene catalogue record and pLannotate feature annotations shown in this document.]
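Description:
pUC18_BCR_GUSB_e8a2 is a bacterial cloning plasmid built on the pUC18 backbone that serves as a multi-target calibration standard for RT-qPCR rather than as an expression vector. It replicates in E. coli through the high-copy ColE1/pUC-type origin and is selected with ampicillin via the β-lactamase (AmpR) gene under its own promoter. The usual pUC lac promoter/operator, CAP binding site and lacZα remnants flank the multiple cloning site, which is split up by the inserts. The catalogue gives a total size of 5,529 bp, while the sequenced record is 5,543 nt, a small discrepancy the record does not explain.

Three human cDNA fragments are cloned side by side in the polylinker. These are a 963 bp BCR fragment in the EcoRI site, an 813 bp GUSB fragment between XbaI and KpnI, and a 973 bp e8a2 BCR::ABL1 fusion cDNA in the SalI site. The feature table is consistent with this layout, showing the BCR piece and the fusion (adjacent ABL and BCR segments) on the reverse strand and GUSB on the forward strand. The automated annotation labels these by their closest database homologues (rat Bcr, a feline sarcoma virus ABL), but the catalogue identifies all inserts as human. None of the fragments is intended to be expressed.

Carrying the atypical e8a2 fusion junction together with the BCR and GUSB sequences (presumably reference-gene targets) on one molecule gives all three in a fixed 1:1:1 ratio. Dilutions of the plasmid, which the depositor notes can be linearised with EcoRV, can therefore be used for standard curves. The stated purpose is molecular monitoring of atypical BCR::ABL1 fusion transcripts, in the context of assessing molecular response in chronic myeloid leukaemia patients.
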