Features (pLannotate 1.2.2; 16 found; start..end, strand, type, name):
    578..1166    +  rep_origin     ori: high-copy-number ColE1/pMB1/pBR322/pUC origin of replication
   1349..1441    +  CDS            lacI (fragment): lac repressor; lacI; The lac repressor binds to the lac operator to inhibit transcription in E. coli. This inhibition can be relieved by adding lactose or isopropyl-β-D-thiogalactopyranoside (IPTG).
   1454..1475    +  protein_bind   CAP binding site: CAP binding activates transcription in the presence of cAMP. E. coli catabolite activator protein
   1490..1520    +  promoter       lac promoter: promoter for the E. coli lac operon
   1528..1544    +  protein_bind   lac operator: The lac repressor binds to the lac operator to inhibit transcription in E. coli. This inhibition can be relieved by adding lactose or isopropyl-β-D-thiogalactopyranoside (IPTG). lac repressor encoded by lacI
   1588..2553    -  CDS            Bcr (fragment): BCR_RAT - Experimental evidence at protein level: Swiss-Prot protein existence level 1. Protein with a unique structure having two opposing regulatory activities toward small GTP-binding proteins. The C-terminus is a GTPase-activating protein (GAP) domain which stimulates GTP hydrolysis by RAC1, RAC2 and CDC42. Accelerates the intrinsic rate of GTP hydrolysis of RAC1 or CDC42, leading to down-regulation of the active GTP-bound form. The central Dbl homology (DH) domain functions as guanine nucleotide exchange factor (GEF) that modulates the GTPases CDC42, RHOA and RAC1. Promotes the conversion
   2556..2573    +  misc_feature   MCS (fragment): pUC18/19 multiple cloning site
   2623..3435    +  CDS            GUSB (fragment): BGLR_HUMAN - Experimental evidence at protein level: Swiss-Prot protein existence level 1. Plays an important role in the degradation of dermatan and keratan sulfates. From Homo sapiens (Human).
   3496..4188    -  CDS            ABL (fragment): ABL_FSVHY - Experimental evidence at transcript level: Swiss-Prot protein existence level 2. From Feline sarcoma virus (strain Hardy-Zuckerman 2).
   4294..4467    -  CDS            Bcr (fragment): BCR_RAT - Experimental evidence at protein level: Swiss-Prot protein existence level 1. Protein with a unique structure having two opposing regulatory activities toward small GTP-binding proteins. The C-terminus is a GTPase-activating protein (GAP) domain which stimulates GTP hydrolysis by RAC1, RAC2 and CDC42. Accelerates the intrinsic rate of GTP hydrolysis of RAC1 or CDC42, leading to down-regulation of the active GTP-bound form. The central Dbl homology (DH) domain functions as guanine nucleotide exchange factor (GEF) that modulates the GTPases CDC42, RHOA and RAC1. Promotes the conversion
   4468..4491    +  misc_feature   MCS (fragment): pUC18/19 multiple cloning site
   4494..4648    +  CDS            lacZα (fragment): LacZα fragment of β-galactosidase; lacZ fragment
   4654..4753    -  misc_feature   bom (fragment): basis of mobility region from pBR322
   4855..4890    -  CDS            rop (fragment): Rop protein, which maintains plasmids at low copy number; rop
   4985..5089    +  promoter       AmpR promoter: bla
   5090..407     +  CDS            AmpR (across the origin): β-lactamase; bla; confers resistance to ampicillin, carbenicillin, and related antibiotics
>Addgene plasmid #190883 | pUC18_BCR_GUSB_e8a2 | addgene full sequence | sequence record 414822 | Addgene NGS Result
ACATGGGGGATCATGTAACTCGCCTTGATCGTTGGGAACCGGAGCTGAATGAAGCCATACCAAACGACGA
GCGTGACACCACGATGCCTGTAGCAATGGCAACAACGTTGCGCAAACTATTAACTGGCGAACTACTTACT
CTAGCTTCCCGGCAACAATTAATAGACTGGATGGAGGCGGATAAAGTTGCAGGACCACTTCTGCGCTCGG
CCCTTCCGGCTGGCTGGTTTATTGCTGATAAATCTGGAGCCGGTGAGCGTGGGTCTCGCGGTATCATTGC
AGCACTGGGGCCAGATGGTAAGCCCTCCCGTATCGTAGTTATCTACACGACGGGGAGTCAGGCAACTATG
GATGAACGAAATAGACAGATCGCTGAGATAGGTGCCTCACTGATTAAGCATTGGTAACTGTCAGACCAAG
TTTACTCATATATACTTTAGATTGATTTAAAACTTCATTTTTAATTTAAAAGGATCTAGGTGAAGATCCT
TTTTGATAATCTCATGACCAAAATCCCTTAACGTGAGTTTTCGTTCCACTGAGCGTCAGACCCCGTAGAA
AAGATCAAAGGATCTTCTTGAGATCCTTTTTTTCTGCGCGTAATCTGCTGCTTGCAAACAAAAAAACCAC
CGCTACCAGCGGTGGTTTGTTTGCCGGATCAAGAGCTACCAACTCTTTTTCCGAAGGTAACTGGCTTCAG
CAGAGCGCAGATACCAAATACTGTTCTTCTAGTGTAGCCGTAGTTAGGCCACCACTTCAAGAACTCTGTA
GCACCGCCTACATACCTCGCTCTGCTAATCCTGTTACCAGTGGCTGCTGCCAGTGGCGATAAGTCGTGTC
TTACCGGGTTGGACTCAAGACGATAGTTACCGGATAAGGCGCAGCGGTCGGGCTGAACGGGGGGTTCGTG
CACACAGCCCAGCTTGGAGCGAACGACCTACACCGAACTGAGATACCTACAGCGTGAGCTATGAGAAAGC
GCCACGCTTCCCGAAGGGAGAAAGGCGGACAGGTATCCGGTAAGCGGCAGGGTCGGAACAGGAGAGCGCA
CGAGGGAGCTTCCAGGGGGAAACGCCTGGTATCTTTATAGTCCTGTCGGGTTTCGCCACCTCTGACTTGA
GCGTCGATTTTTGTGATGCTCGTCAGGGGGGCGGAGCCTATGGAAAAACGCCAGCAACGCGGCCTTTTTA
CGGTTCCTGGCCTTTTGCTGGCCTTTTGCTCACATGTTCTTTCCTGCGTTATCCCCTGATTCTGTGGATA
ACCGTATTACCGCCTTTGAGTGAGCTGATACCGCTCGCCGCAGCCGAACGACCGAGCGCAGCGAGTCAGT
GAGCGAGGAAGCGGAAGAGCGCCCAATACGCAAACCGCCTCTCCCCGCGCGTTGGCCGATTCATTAATGC
AGCTGGCACGACAGGTTTCCCGACTGGAAAGCGGGCAGTGAGCGCAACGCAATTAATGTGAGTTAGCTCA
CTCATTAGGCACCCCAGGCTTTACACTTTATGCTTCCGGCTCGTATGTTGTGTGGAATTGTGAGCGGATA
ACAATTTCACACAGGAAACAGCTATGACATGATTACGAATTCGGCTTCAAGGACCAGCTGTCAGTCATGG
TGATAGGCTGGCTGGGGTTGGCAGGGAGCTTGCTCTCCTTCTCGGAGGGCCGGAGCAGCGTGGGGCCAAA
GACCGTGGCGAGGTTGTGCAGGGACATCTTATTGACTGCCTCCTTCTCTGCCACCCTTTTCAGGTGGTCC
AGAAGGAAAAGGAAGGTGAGCAGGTTGGCCTCCGGCAGGGACAGCAGCAGGTTGAGCATGCAGCTCTCCT
TTGCAACCGGGTCTGAAAGAGCGATGCCCTCTGCGAAGTTGGGGTAGAACTCGTCAGTGAAGAGGGGCTC
GGGCAGCTCACGGAAGTACAGCTTCAGCGTGCCTGCGATGGCGTTCACGTCCATCTCGCTCATCATCACC
GACACATCCTTGTTATTGACGTCGAAGGCTGCCTTCAGTGCCTGGATGTCCGTGGCCACACCGGACACGC
GGTAGATGCCCACCTCCTCCATGCCTCGGCGCTCGATCTCCTCCACGCACTGGCGCACGATGTAGGGCAC
CTTGGACCTCTCTCTCTTGGTGACCACAGCAATCTTGACTCCGAAGACCCCTGTCTGTTTTCGGGACGGC
ATCCTCTTCAAGCTGAACTCCCTGCTGTTGAACTTGACCGAGAGCTTTACTTCGATCCCATTCATGGCGA
TGACGGTGCGCTGCCAGTCTCTGTCCTGCAGGGCCTGCGGGTCCAGCTGGACCTGGCCCTTCCCCATGAG
TCTGTCCGTGCTCTCGCCGTCCTCCTTGGGGATCTTCGTCTTGTTGTAACACTTTTCATAGCACAGTATC
CTCAGGGTCTGGGAGCCCTCCAGCTCTATCTCAAATTCCTCGTTCCAGTTTGGCTCAGCTGTGTCCCTGT
AGACGCGCGTCTTTGCTTTATTCACAAAATACCCAAAGGAATCCACCTCCAGGGTGCAGTACAGATTTGA
ACTCTGCTTAAATCCAGTGGCTGAGTGGACAAGCCGAATTCGAGCTCGGTACCGAGCTCGGATCCACTAG
TAACGGCCGCCAGTGTGCTGGAATTCGGCTTTTTCCGTACCAGCCACTACCCCTATGCAGAGGAAGTGAT
GCAGATGTGTGACCGCTATGGGATTGTGGTCATCGATGAGTGTCCCGGCGTGGGCCTGGCGCTGCCGCAG
TTCTTCAACAACGTTTCTCTGCATCACCACATGCAGGTGATGGAAGAAGTGGTGCGTAGGGACAAGAACC
ACCCCGCGGTCGTGATGTGGTCTGTGGCCAACGAGCCTGCGTCCCACCTAGAATCTGCTGGCTACTACTT
GAAGATGGTGATCGCTCACACCAAATCCTTGGACCCCTCCCGGCCTGTGACCTTTGTGAGCAACTCTAAC
TATGCAGCAGACAAGGGGGCTCCGTATGTGGATGTGATCTGTTTGAACAGCTACTACTCTTGGTATCACG
ACTACGGGCACCTGGAGTTGATTCAGCTGCAGCTGGCCACCCAGTTTGAGAACTGGTATAAGAAGTATCA
GAAGCCCATTATTCAGAGCGAGTATGGAGCAGAAACGATTGCAGGGTTTCACCAGGATCCACCTCTGATG
TTCACTGAAGAGTACCAGAAAAGTCTGCTAGAGCAGTACCATCTGGGTCTGGATCAAAAACGCAGAAAAT
ACGTGGTTGGAGAGCTCATTTGGAATTTTGCCGATTTCATGACTGAACAGTCACCGACGAGAGTGCTGGG
GAATAAAAAGGGGATCTTCACTCGGCAGAGACAACCAAAAAGTGCAGCGTTCCTTTTGCGAGAGAGATAC
TGGAAGATTGCCAATGAAACCAGGTATCCCCACTCAGTAGCCAAGTCACAATGTTTGGAAAACAGCCCGT
TTACAAGCCGAATTCTGCAGATATCCATCACACTGGCGGCCGCTCGAGCATGCATCTAGAGTCGACTCTT
CCACCTCCATGGTGTCCTCCTTCAAGGTCTTCACGGCCACCGTCAGGCTGTATTTCTTCCACACGCCCTC
GTACACCTCCCCGTACTGGCCCCCGCCCAGCTTGTGCTTCATGGTGATGTCCGTGCGTTCCATCTCCCAC
TTGTCGTAGTTGGGGGACACACCATAGACAGTGGGCTTGTTGCGCTTTGGGGCTGGATAATGGAGCGTGG
TGATGAGCCCGTCGGCCACCGTTGAATGATGATGAACCAACTCGGCCAGGGTGTTGAAGCGGCTCTCGGA
GGAGACGTAGAGCTTGCCATCAGAAGCAGTGTTGATCCTGTAATGGTACACCCTCCCTTCGTATCTCAGC
GAGATGGACCTCTGGCCAGGACTGCTCTCACTCTCACGCACCAAGAAGCTGCCATTGATCCCGCTGCTCA
GCAGATACTCAGCGGCATTGCGGGACACAGGCCCATGGTACCAGGAGTGTTTCTCCAGACTGTTGACTGG
CGTGATGTAGTTGCTTGGGACCCAGCCTTGGCCATTTTTGGTTTGGGCTTCACACCATTCCCCATTGTGA
TTATAGCCTAAGACCCGGAGCTTTTCACCTTTAGTTATGCTTAGAGTGTTATCTCCACTGGCCACAAAAT
CATACAGTGCAACGAAAAGGTTGGGGTCATTTTCACTGGGTCCAGCGAGAAGGTTTTCCTTGGAGTTCCA
ACGAGCGGCTTCACTCAGACCCTGAGGCTCAAAGTCAGATGCTACTGGCCGCTGAAGGGCTTCTTCCATA
AGGAGTAATCTCTTCCTCGTTGATGAAGCTTTCATCCTGTCTTCTCCCTCTCCCTTCTTCACCGTCATGG
ACTGCCGTCGGGGTGTGATCTCCTCATTGATGCTGGACAGGAAGTTCTGTGAGATGCGGAGGGCGTCCTG
CAGCAAGGGGTGGTCAGGGTGGCTGGCAGGAGTGTGCTTCAGCAAGTCATGGAGGACGTCGACCTGCAGG
CATGCAAGCTTGGCACTGGCCGTCGTTTTACAACGTCGTGACTGGGAAAACCCTGGCGTTACCCAACTTA
ATCGCCTTGCAGCACATCCCCCTTTCGCCAGCTGGCGTAATAGCGAAGAGGCCCGCACCGATCGCCCTTC
CCAACAGTTGCGCAGCCTGAATGGCGAATGGCGCCTGATGCGGTATTTTCTCCTTACGCATCTGTGCGGT
ATTTCACACCGCATATGGTGCACTCTCAGTACAATCTGCTCTGATGCCGCATAGTTAAGCCAGCCCCGAC
ACCCGCCAACACCCGCTGACGCGCCCTGACGGGCTTGTCTGCTCCCGGCATCCGCTTACAGACAAGCTGT
GACCGTCTCCGGGAGCTGCATGTGTCAGAGGTTTTCACCGTCATCACCGAAACGCGCGAGACGAAAGGGC
CTCGTGATACGCCTATTTTTATAGGTTAATGTCATGATAATAATGGTTTCTTAGACGTCAGGTGGCACTT
TTCGGGGAAATGTGCGCGGAACCCCTATTTGTTTATTTTTCTAAATACATTCAAATATGTATCCGCTCAT
GAGACAATAACCCTGATAAATGCTTCAATAATATTGAAAAAGGAAGAGTATGAGTATTCAACATTTCCGT
GTCGCCCTTATTCCCTTTTTTGCGGCATTTTGCCTTCCTGTTTTTGCTCACCCAGAAACGCTGGTGAAAG
TAAAAGATGCTGAAGATCAGTTGGGTGCACGAGTGGGTTACATCGAACTGGATCTCAACAGCGGTAAGAT
CCTTGAGAGTTTTCGCCCCGAAGAACGTTTTCCAATGATGAGCACTTTTAAAGTTCTGCTATGTGGCGCG
GTATTATCCCGTATTGACGCCGGGCAAGAGCAACTCGGTCGCCGCATACACTATTCTCAGAATGACTTGG
TTGAGTACTCACCAGTCACAGAAAAGCATCTTACGGATGGCATGACAGTAAGAGAATTATGCAGTGCTGC
CATAACCATGAGTGATAACACTGCGGCCAACTTACTTCTGACAACGATCGGAGGACCGAAGGAGCTAACC
GCTTTTTTGCACA
