>Addgene plasmid #190883 | pUC18_BCR_GUSB_e8a2 | depositor partial sequence | sequence record 389435 | e8a2 BCR::ABL1 fusion transcript
GTCCTCCATGACTTGCTGAAGCACACTCCTGCCAGCCACCCTGACCACCCCTTGCTGCAGGACGCCCTCC
GCATCTCACAGAACTTCCTGTCCAGCATCAATGAGGAGATCACACCCCGACGGCAGTCCATGACGGTGAA
GAAGGGAGAGGGAGAAGACAGGATGAAAGCTTCATCAACGAGGAAGAGATTACTCCTTATGGAAGAAGCC
CTTCAGCGGCCAGTAGCATCTGACTTTGAGCCTCAGGGTCTGAGTGAAGCCGCTCGTTGGAACTCCAAGG
AAAACCTTCTCGCTGGACCCAGTGAAAATGACCCCAACCTTTTCGTTGCACTGTATGATTTTGTGGCCAG
TGGAGATAACACTCTAAGCATAACTAAAGGTGAAAAGCTCCGGGTCTTAGGCTATAATCACAATGGGGAA
TGGTGTGAAGCCCAAACCAAAAATGGCCAAGGCTGGGTCCCAAGCAACTACATCACGCCAGTCAACAGTC
TGGAGAAACACTCCTGGTACCATGGGCCTGTGTCCCGCAATGCCGCTGAGTATCTGCTGAGCAGCGGGAT
CAATGGCAGCTTCTTGGTGCGTGAGAGTGAGAGCAGTCCTGGCCAGAGGTCCATCTCGCTGAGATACGAA
GGGAGGGTGTACCATTACAGGATCAACACTGCTTCTGATGGCAAGCTCTACGTCTCCTCCGAGAGCCGCT
TCAACACCCTGGCCGAGTTGGTTCATCATCATTCAACGGTGGCCGACGGGCTCATCACCACGCTCCATTA
TCCAGCCCCAAAGCGCAACAAGCCCACTGTCTATGGTGTGTCCCCCAACTACGACAAGTGGGAGATGGAA
CGCACGGACATCACCATGAAGCACAAGCTGGGCGGGGGCCAGTACGGGGAGGTGTACGAGGGCGTGTGGA
AGAAATACAGCCTGACGGTGGCCGTGAAGACCTTGAAGGAGGACACCATGGAGGTGGAAGAG
