>Addgene plasmid #190883 | pUC18_BCR_GUSB_e8a2 | depositor partial sequence | sequence record 389436 | BCR cDNA
GTCCACTCAGCCACTGGATTTAAGCAGAGTTCAAATCTGTACTGCACCCTGGAGGTGGATTCCTTTGGGT
ATTTTGTGAATAAAGCAAAGACGCGCGTCTACAGGGACACAGCTGAGCCAAACTGGAACGAGGAATTTGA
GATAGAGCTGGAGGGCTCCCAGACCCTGAGGATACTGTGCTATGAAAAGTGTTACAACAAGACGAAGATC
CCCAAGGAGGACGGCGAGAGCACGGACAGACTCATGGGGAAGGGCCAGGTCCAGCTGGACCCGCAGGCCC
TGCAGGACAGAGACTGGCAGCGCACCGTCATCGCCATGAATGGGATCGAAGTAAAGCTCTCGGTCAAGTT
CAACAGCAGGGAGTTCAGCTTGAAGAGGATGCCGTCCCGAAAACAGACAGGGGTCTTCGGAGTCAAGATT
GCTGTGGTCACCAAGAGAGAGAGGTCCAAGGTGCCCTACATCGTGCGCCAGTGCGTGGAGGAGATCGAGC
GCCGAGGCATGGAGGAGGTGGGCATCTACCGCGTGTCCGGTGTGGCCACGGACATCCAGGCACTGAAGGC
AGCCTTCGACGTCAATAACAAGGATGTGTCGGTGATGATGAGCGAGATGGACGTGAACGCCATCGCAGGC
ACGCTGAAGCTGTACTTCCGTGAGCTGCCCGAGCCCCTCTTCACTGACGAGTTCTACCCCAACTTCGCAG
AGGGCATCGCTCTTTCAGACCCGGTTGCAAAGGAGAGCTGCATGCTCAACCTGCTGCTGTCCCTGCCGGA
GGCCAACCTGCTCACCTTCCTTTTCCTTCTGGACCACCTGAAAAGGGTGGCAGAGAAGGAGGCAGTCAAT
AAGATGTCCCTGCACAACCTCGCCACGGTCTTTGGCCCCACGCTGCTCCGGCCCTCCGAGAAGGAGAGCA
AGCTCCCTGCCAACCCCAGCCAGCCTATCACCATGACTGACAGCTGGTCCTTG
