>Addgene plasmid #190883 | pUC18_BCR_GUSB_e8a2 | depositor partial sequence | sequence record 389437 | GUSB cDNA
TTTCCGTACCAGCCACTACCCCTATGCAGAGGAAGTGATGCAGATGTGTGACCGCTATGGGATTGTGGTC
ATCGATGAGTGTCCCGGCGTGGGCCTGGCGCTGCCGCAGTTCTTCAACAACGTTTCTCTGCATCACCACA
TGCAGGTGATGGAAGAAGTGGTGCGTAGGGACAAGAACCACCCCGCGGTCGTGATGTGGTCTGTGGCCAA
CGAGCCTGCGTCCCACCTAGAATCTGCTGGCTACTACTTGAAGATGGTGATCGCTCACACCAAATCCTTG
GACCCCTCCCGGCCTGTGACCTTTGTGAGCAACTCTAACTATGCAGCAGACAAGGGGGCTCCGTATGTGG
ATGTGATCTGTTTGAACAGCTACTACTCTTGGTATCACGACTACGGGCACCTGGAGTTGATTCAGCTGCA
GCTGGCCACCCAGTTTGAGAACTGGTATAAGAAGTATCAGAAGCCCATTATTCAGAGCGAGTATGGAGCA
GAAACGATTGCAGGGTTTCACCAGGATCCACCTCTGATGTTCACTGAAGAGTACCAGAAAAGTCTGCTAG
AGCAGTACCATCTGGGTCTGGATCAAAAACGCAGAAAATATGTGGTTGGAGAGCTCATTTGGAATTTTGC
CGATTTCATGACTGAACAGTCACCGACGAGAGTGCTGGGGAATAAAAAGGGGATCTTCACTCGGCAGAGA
CAACCAAAAAGTGCAGCGTTCCTTTTGCGAGAGAGATACTGGAAGATTGCCAATGAAACCAGGTATCCCC
ACTCAGTAGCCAAGTCACAATGTTTGGAAAACAGCCCGTTTAC
